Addgene plasmid #11390: pARF1-YFP
Depositing lab: Joel Swanson. Depositing organization: University of Michigan. Publication: A Phosphatidylinositol-3-Kinase-Dependent Signal Transition Regulates ARF1 and ARF6 during Fcgamma Receptor-Mediated Phagocytosis. Beemiller P, Hoppe AD, Swanson JA. PLoS Biol. 2006 May 9. 4(6):e162. 10.1371/journal.pbio.0040162 PubMed 16669702.
Backbone
  Vector backbone: pEYFP-N1
  Backbone manufacturer: Clontech
  Backbone size w/o insert (bp): 4733
  Vector type: Mammalian Expression
  Selectable markers: Neomycin (select with G418)
Growth in bacteria
  Bacterial resistance: Kanamycin, 50 μg/mL
  Growth temperature: 37°C
  Growth strain: DH5alpha
  Copy number: High Copy
Gene/Insert
  Gene/Insert name: ADP Ribosylation Factor 1 (alt names: ARF1; YFP)
  Species: H. sapiens (human)
  Insert size (bp): 545
  GenBank ID: AF493881
  Entrez Gene: ARF1 (a.k.a. PVNH8)
  Tag / fusion protein: YFP (C terminal on backbone)
  Cloning method: Restriction Enzyme; 5′ cloning site EcoRI (not destroyed); 3′ cloning site KpnI (not destroyed)
  Sequencing primers: 5′ GGTGGGAGGTCTATATAAGCAGAGCTGGTT; 3′ CCCCGGTGAACAGCTCCTCGCCCTTGCTCA
Resource information
  A portion of this plasmid was derived from a plasmid made by: hARF1 was obtained from the UMR cDNA Resource center (www.cDNA.org).
Terms and licenses: Academic/Nonprofit Terms; Industry Terms: Not Available to Industry
Depositor comments: Encodes a YFP fusion to the C-terminus of ARF1. YFP is the monomeric (A207K) version of Citrine, a pH-insensitive YFP variant. Please note that the XbaI site depicted in the map is not actually present in this plasmid.
How to cite: pARF1-YFP was a gift from Joel Swanson (Addgene plasmid # 11390 ; http://n2t.net/addgene:11390 ; RRID:Addgene_11390)
