[The description below was written by a language model from this plasmid's Addgene catalogue record and pLannotate feature annotations shown in this document.]
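Description:
pARF1-YFP is a mammalian expression plasmid built on the Clontech pEYFP-N1 backbone that encodes human ADP-ribosylation factor 1 (ARF1) fused at its C-terminus to a yellow fluorescent protein. The ARF1 coding sequence, derived from a cDNA resource clone, was inserted between the EcoRI and KpnI sites of the multiple cloning site, both of which remain intact. This places it in frame with the downstream fluorescent protein across a short stretch of residual polylinker. According to the depositor, the fluorophore is not the original EYFP. It is the monomeric (A207K) form of Citrine, a pH-insensitive YFP variant, and the feature annotation agrees, identifying the reading frame as mCitrine. Transcription of the fusion is driven by the human cytomegalovirus immediate early enhancer and promoter and terminated by an SV40 polyadenylation signal.

The plasmid is about 5.3 kb and replicates at high copy in E. coli from a pUC-type ColE1 origin; it also carries an f1 phage origin. A single Tn5 aminoglycoside phosphotransferase gene (NeoR/KanR) provides selection in both hosts. It is expressed from a bacterial bla-type promoter to give kanamycin resistance and from the SV40 enhancer/early promoter, with an HSV TK polyadenylation signal, to give G418 resistance in mammalian cells. The short large T antigen, ble and bGH poly(A) fragments in the annotation are most likely partial matches within backbone sequence, not functional elements. The depositor also notes that an XbaI site shown on the map is not actually present.

ARF1 is a small GTP-binding protein that regulates vesicle budding and coat protein recruitment at the Golgi. The construct allows live-cell fluorescence imaging of ARF1 localisation, and the associated publication studied ARF1 and ARF6 regulation during Fcγ receptor-mediated phagocytosis.
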