Features (pLannotate 1.2.2; 16 found; start..end, strand, type, name):
     61..364     +  enhancer       CMV enhancer: human cytomegalovirus immediate early enhancer
    365..568     +  promoter       CMV promoter: human cytomegalovirus (CMV) immediate early promoter
    591..634     +  misc_feature   MCS (fragment): multiple cloning site
    635..1177    +  CDS            ARF1: ARF1_BOVIN - Experimental evidence at protein level: Swiss-Prot protein existence level 1. GTP-binding protein involved in protein trafficking among different compartments. Modulates vesicle budding and uncoating within the Golgi complex. Deactivation induces the redistribution of the entire Golgi complex to the endoplasmic reticulum, suggesting a crucial role in protein trafficking. In its GTP-bound form, its triggers the association with coat proteins with the Golgi membrane. The hydrolysis of ARF1-bound GTP, which is mediated by ARFGAPs proteins, is required for dissociation of coat protein
   1180..1206    +  misc_feature   MCS (fragment): multiple cloning site
   1214..1930    +  CDS            mCitrine: mCitrine is a basic (constitutively fluorescent) yellow fluorescent protein published in 2001, derived from Aequorea victoria.
   1950..2033    +  CDS            large T antigen (fragment): large T antigen from SV40 (simian virus 40)
   2056..2177    +  polyA_signal   SV40 poly(A) signal: SV40 polyadenylation signal
   2211..2639    -  rep_origin     f1 ori (sequence partly withheld): f1 bacteriophage origin of replication; arrow indicates direction of (+) strand synthesis
   2666..2770    +  promoter       AmpR promoter: bla
   2772..3129    +  promoter       SV40 promoter: SV40 enhancer and early promoter
   3164..3958    +  CDS            NeoR/KanR: aminoglycoside phosphotransferase from Tn5; aph(3')-II (or nptII); confers resistance to neomycin, kanamycin, and G418 (Geneticin®)
   3979..4131    +  CDS            ble (fragment): BLE_KLEPN - Experimental evidence at protein level: Swiss-Prot protein existence level 1. Binding protein with a strong affinity to the bleomycin family of antibiotics. Binds to CL990; an antimitotic-antibiotic compound. From Klebsiella pneumoniae.
   4190..4237    +  polyA_signal   HSV TK poly(A) signal: herpes simplex virus thymidine kinase polyadenylation signal (Cole and Stacy, 1985)
   4328..4344    -  polyA_signal   bGH poly(A) signal (fragment): bovine growth hormone polyadenylation signal
   4566..5154    +  rep_origin     ori: high-copy-number ColE1/pMB1/pBR322/pUC origin of replication
>Addgene plasmid #11390 | pARF1-YFP | depositor full sequence | sequence record 6954 | Author sequence
TAGTTATTAATAGTAATCAATTACGGGGTCATTAGTTCATAGCCCATATATGGAGTTCCGCGTTACATAA
CTTACGGTAAATGGCCCGCCTGGCTGACCGCCCAACGACCCCCGCCCATTGACGTCAATAATGACGTATG
TTCCCATAGTAACGCCAATAGGGACTTTCCATTGACGTCAATGGGTGGAGTATTTACGGTAAACTGCCCA
CTTGGCAGTACATCAAGTGTATCATATGCCAAGTACGCCCCCTATTGACGTCAATGACGGTAAATGGCCC
GCCTGGCATTATGCCCAGTACATGACCTTATGGGACTTTCCTACTTGGCAGTACATCTACGTATTAGTCA
TCGCTATTACCATGGTGATGCGGTTTTGGCAGTACATCAATGGGCGTGGATAGCGGTTTGACTCACGGGG
ATTTCCAAGTCTCCACCCCATTGACGTCAATGGGAGTTTGTTTTGGCACCAAAATCAACGGGACTTTCCA
AAATGTCGTAACAACTCCGCCCCATTGACGCAAATGGGCGGTAGGCGTGTACGGTGGGAGGTCTATATAA
GCAGAGCTGGTTTAGTGAACCGTCAGATCCGCTAGCGCTACCGGACTCAGATCTCGAGCTCAAGCTTCGA
ATTCATGGGGAACATCTTCGCCAACCTCTTCAAGGGCCTTTTTGGCAAAAAAGAAATGCGCATCCTCATG
GTGGGCCTGGATGCTGCAGGGAAGACCACGATCCTCTACAAGCTTAAGCTGGGTGAGATCGTGACCACCA
TTCCCACCATAGGCTTCAACGTGGAAACCGTGGAGTACAAGAACATCAGCTTCACTGTGTGGGACGTGGG
TGGCCAGGACAAGATCCGGCCCCTGTGGCGCCACTACTTCCAGAACACACAAGGCCTGATCTTCGTGGTG
GACAGCAATGACAGAGAGCGTGTGAACGAGGCCCGTGAGGAGCTCATGAGGATGCTGGCCGAGGACGAGC
TCCGGGATGCTGTCCTCCTGGTGTTCGCCAACAAGCAGGACCTCCCCAACGCCATGAATGCGGCCGAGAT
CACAGACAAGCTGGGGCTGCACTCACTACGCCACAGGAACTGGTACATTCAGGCCACCTGCGCCACCAGC
GGCGACGGGCTCTATGAAGGACTGGACTGGCTGTCCAATCAGCTCCGGAACCAGAAGTTGGTACCGCGGG
CCCGGGATCCACCGGTCGCCACCATGGTGAGCAAGGGCGAGGAGCTGTTCACCGGGGTGGTGCCCATCCT
GGTCGAGCTGGACGGCGACGTAAACGGCCACAAGTTCAGCGTGTCCGGCGAGGGCGAGGGCGATGCCACC
TACGGCAAGCTGACCCTGAAGTTCATCTGCACCACCGGCAAGCTGCCCGTGCCCTGGCCCACCCTCGTGA
CCACCTTCGGCTACGGCCTGATGTGCTTCGCCCGCTACCCCGACCACATGAAGCAGCACGACTTCTTCAA
GTCCGCCATGCCCGAAGGCTACGTCCAGGAGCGCACCATCTTCTTCAAGGACGACGGCAACTACAAGACC
CGCGCCGAGGTGAAGTTCGAGGGCGACACCCTGGTGAACCGCATCGAGCTGAAGGGCATCGACTTCAAGG
AGGACGGCAACATCCTGGGGCACAAGCTGGAGTACAACTACAACAGCCACAACGTCTATATCATGGCCGA
CAAGCAGAAGAACGGCATCAAGGTGAACTTCAAGATCCGCCACAACATCGAGGACGGCAGCGTGCAGCTC
GCCGACCACTACCAGCAGAACACCCCCATCGGCGACGGCCCCGTGCTGCTGCCCGACAACCACTACCTGA
GCTACCAGTCCAAACTGAGCAAAGACCCCAACGAGAAGCGCGATCACATGGTCCTGCTGGAGTTCGTGAC
CGCCGCCGGGATCACTCTCGGCATGGACGAGCTGTACAAGTAAAGCGGCCGCGACTCTAGATCATAATCA
GCCATACCACATTTGTAGAGGTTTTACTTGCTTTAAAAAACCTCCCACACCTCCCCCTGAACCTGAAACA
TAAAATGAATGCAATTGTTGTTGTTAACTTGTTTATTGCAGCTTATAATGGTTACAAATAAAGCAATAGC
ATCACAAATTTCACAAATAAAGCATTTTTTTCACTGCATTCTAGTTGTGGTTTGTCCAAACTCATCAATG
TATCTTAAGGCGTAAATTGTAAGCGTTAATATTTTGTTAAAATTCGCGTTAAATTTTTGTTAAATCAGCT
CATTTTTTAACCAATAGGCCGAAATCGGCAAAATCCCTTATAAATCAAAAGAATAGACCGAGATAGGGT
[37 nt withheld, positions 2310-2346]
AAAGAACGTGGACTCCAACGTCAAAGG
[49 nt withheld, positions 2374-2422]
T
[91 nt withheld, positions 2424-2514]
G
[124 nt withheld, positions 2516-2639]
CAGGTGGCACTTTTCGGGGAAATGTGCGCGGAACCCCTATTTGTTTATTTTTCTAAATACATTCAAATAT
GTATCCGCTCATGAGACAATAACCCTGATAAATGCTTCAATAATATTGAAAAAGGAAGAGTCCTGAGGCG
GAAAGAACCAGCTGTGGAATGTGTGTCAGTTAGGGTGTGGAAAGTCCCCAGGCTCCCCAGCAGGCAGAAG
TATGCAAAGCATGCATCTCAATTAGTCAGCAACCAGGTGTGGAAAGTCCCCAGGCTCCCCAGCAGGCAGA
AGTATGCAAAGCATGCATCTCAATTAGTCAGCAACCATAGTCCCGCCCCTAACTCCGCCCATCCCGCCCC
TAACTCCGCCCAGTTCCGCCCATTCTCCGCCCCATGGCTGACTAATTTTTTTTATTTATGCAGAGGCCGA
GGCCGCCTCGGCCTCTGAGCTATTCCAGAAGTAGTGAGGAGGCTTTTTTGGAGGCCTAGGCTTTTGCAAA
GATCGATCAAGAGACAGGATGAGGATCGTTTCGCATGATTGAACAAGATGGATTGCACGCAGGTTCTCCG
GCCGCTTGGGTGGAGAGGCTATTCGGCTATGACTGGGCACAACAGACAATCGGCTGCTCTGATGCCGCCG
TGTTCCGGCTGTCAGCGCAGGGGCGCCCGGTTCTTTTTGTCAAGACCGACCTGTCCGGTGCCCTGAATGA
ACTGCAAGACGAGGCAGCGCGGCTATCGTGGCTGGCCACGACGGGCGTTCCTTGCGCAGCTGTGCTCGAC
GTTGTCACTGAAGCGGGAAGGGACTGGCTGCTATTGGGCGAAGTGCCGGGGCAGGATCTCCTGTCATCTC
ACCTTGCTCCTGCCGAGAAAGTATCCATCATGGCTGATGCAATGCGGCGGCTGCATACGCTTGATCCGGC
TACCTGCCCATTCGACCACCAAGCGAAACATCGCATCGAGCGAGCACGTACTCGGATGGAAGCCGGTCTT
GTCGATCAGGATGATCTGGACGAAGAGCATCAGGGGCTCGCGCCAGCCGAACTGTTCGCCAGGCTCAAGG
CGAGCATGCCCGACGGCGAGGATCTCGTCGTGACCCATGGCGATGCCTGCTTGCCGAATATCATGGTGGA
AAATGGCCGCTTTTCTGGATTCATCGACTGTGGCCGGCTGGGTGTGGCGGACCGCTATCAGGACATAGCG
TTGGCTACCCGTGATATTGCTGAAGAGCTTGGCGGCGAATGGGCTGACCGCTTCCTCGTGCTTTACGGTA
TCGCCGCTCCCGATTCGCAGCGCATCGCCTTCTATCGCCTTCTTGACGAGTTCTTCTGAGCGGGACTCTG
GGGTTCGAAATGACCGACCAAGCGACGCCCAACCTGCCATCACGAGATTTCGATTCCACCGCCGCCTTCT
ATGAAAGGTTGGGCTTCGGAATCGTTTTCCGGGACGCCGGCTGGATGATCCTCCAGCGCGGGGATCTCAT
GCTGGAGTTCTTCGCCCACCCTAGGGGGAGGCTAACTGAAACACGGAAGGAGACAATACCGGAAGGAACC
CGCGCTATGACGGCAATAAAAAGACAGAATAAAACGCACGGTGTTGGGTCGTTTGTTCATAAACGCGGGG
TTCGGTCCCAGGGCTGGCACTCTGTCGATACCCCACCGAGACCCCATTGGGGCCAATACGCCCGCGTTTC
TTCCTTTTCCCCACCCCACCCCCCAAGTTCGGGTGAAGGCCCAGGGCTCGCAGCCAACGTCGGGGCGGCA
GGCCCTGCCATAGCCTCAGGTTACTCATATATACTTTAGATTGATTTAAAACTTCATTTTTAATTTAAAA
GGATCTAGGTGAAGATCCTTTTTGATAATCTCATGACCAAAATCCCTTAACGTGAGTTTTCGTTCCACTG
AGCGTCAGACCCCGTAGAAAAGATCAAAGGATCTTCTTGAGATCCTTTTTTTCTGCGCGTAATCTGCTGC
TTGCAAACAAAAAAACCACCGCTACCAGCGGTGGTTTGTTTGCCGGATCAAGAGCTACCAACTCTTTTTC
CGAAGGTAACTGGCTTCAGCAGAGCGCAGATACCAAATACTGTCCTTCTAGTGTAGCCGTAGTTAGGCCA
CCACTTCAAGAACTCTGTAGCACCGCCTACATACCTCGCTCTGCTAATCCTGTTACCAGTGGCTGCTGCC
AGTGGCGATAAGTCGTGTCTTACCGGGTTGGACTCAAGACGATAGTTACCGGATAAGGCGCAGCGGTCGG
GCTGAACGGGGGGTTCGTGCACACAGCCCAGCTTGGAGCGAACGACCTACACCGAACTGAGATACCTACA
GCGTGAGCTATGAGAAAGCGCCACGCTTCCCGAAGGGAGAAAGGCGGACAGGTATCCGGTAAGCGGCAGG
GTCGGAACAGGAGAGCGCACGAGGGAGCTTCCAGGGGGAAACGCCTGGTATCTTTATAGTCCTGTCGGGT
TTCGCCACCTCTGACTTGAGCGTCGATTTTTGTGATGCTCGTCAGGGGGGCGGAGCCTATGGAAAAACGC
CAGCAACGCGGCCTTTTTACGGTTCCTGGCCTTTTGCTGGCCTTTTGCTCACATGTTCTTTCCTGCGTTA
TCCCCTGATTCTGTGGATAACCGTATTACCGCCATGCAT
