>Addgene plasmid #11390 | pARF1-YFP | addgene partial sequence | sequence record 18186 | EGFP-N 5'-CGTCGCCGTCCAGCTCGACCAG-3'
TCACCATGGTGGCGACCGGTGGATCCCGGGCCCGCGGTACCAACTTCTGGTTCCGGAGCTGATTGGACAG
CCAGTCCAGTCCTTCATAGAGCCCGTCGCCGCTGGTGGCGCAGGTGGCCTGAATGTACCAGTTCCTGTGG
CGTAGTGAGTGCAGCCCCAGCTTGTCTGTGATCTCGGCCGCATTCATGGCGTTGGGGAGGTCCTGCTTGT
TGGCGAACACCAGGAGGACAGCATCCCGGAGCTCGTCCTCGGCCAGCATCCTCATGAGCTCCTCACGGGC
CTCGTTCACACGCTCTCTGTCATTGCTGTCCACCACGAAGATCAGGCCTTGTGTGTTCTGGAAGTAGTGG
CGCCACAGGGGCCGGATCTTGTCCTGGCCACCCACGTCCCACACAGTGAAGCTGATGTTCTTGTACTCCA
CGGTTTCCACGTTGAAGCCTATGGTGGGAATGGTGGTCACGATCTCACCCAGCTTAAGCTTGTAGAGGAT
CGTGGTCTTCCCTGCAGCATCCAGGCCCACCATGAGGATGCGCATTTCTTTTTTGCCAAAAAGGCCCTTG
AAGAGGTTGGCGAAAATGTTCCCCATGAATTCGAAGCTTGAGCTCGAGATCTGAGTCCGGTAGCGCTAGC
GGATCTGACGGTTCACTAAACCAGCTCTGCTTATATAGACCTCCCACCGTACACGCCTACCGCCCATTTG
CGTCAATGGGGCGGAGTTGTTACGACATTT
